Addgene plasmid #151991: pGBW-m4133457
Purpose: Mammalian expression plasmid for SARS-CoV-2 nsp11
Depositing lab: Ginkgo Bioworks & Benjie Chen. Depositing organization: Ginkgo Bioworks.
Backbone
  Vector backbone: pTwist_CMV_6
  Backbone size w/o insert (bp): 4180
  Vector type: Mammalian Expression
  Selectable markers: Hygromycin
Growth in bacteria
  Bacterial resistance: Ampicillin, 100 μg/mL
  Growth temperature: 37°C
  Growth strain: DH5alpha
  Copy number: High Copy
Gene/Insert
  Gene/Insert name: SARS-CoV-2 nsp11
  Species: Severe acute respiratory syndrome coronavirus 2
  Insert size (bp): 38
  Mutation: wt
  Entrez Gene: ORF1ab (a.k.a. GU280_gp01)
  Promoter: CMV
  Tag / fusion protein: Cleavable TEV;TapTag (C terminal on backbone)
  Cloning method: Unknown
Resource information
  A portion of this plasmid was derived from a plasmid made by: GinkgoBioworks
Depositor comments: NCBI reference sequence: YP_009725312.1
How to cite: pGBW-m4133457 was a gift from Ginkgo Bioworks & Benjie Chen (Addgene plasmid # 151991 ; http://n2t.net/addgene:151991 ; RRID:Addgene_151991)
