[The description below was written by a language model from this plasmid's Addgene catalogue record and pLannotate feature annotations shown in this document.]
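Description:
pGBW-m4133457 is a mammalian expression plasmid built on the pTwist_CMV_6 backbone to express wild-type nsp11 of SARS-CoV-2, the very short peptide (insert listed as 38 bp) encoded within the ORF1ab gene. It is maintained in E. coli as a high-copy plasmid through a ColE1/pUC-type origin and selected with ampicillin via a full-length β-lactamase gene. The catalogue entry also lists hygromycin as a selectable marker for mammalian cells, but the feature table of the 4,806 nt sequenced record contains no hygromycin resistance cassette, so that field is not supported by the annotation.

Expression is driven by the human cytomegalovirus immediate-early enhancer and promoter, annotated near the end of the numbered sequence, so the transcription unit runs across the origin of the circular map. The nsp11 insert itself is too small to be annotated and presumably sits in this region. Downstream, the record describes a C-terminal, backbone-encoded tag consisting of a TEV protease cleavage site and a TAP tag. This agrees with the two annotated coding fragments: a short myosin light chain kinase-derived segment, which is typical of a calmodulin-binding peptide, and a fragment of Staphylococcus aureus protein A carrying immunoglobulin-binding domains. Such a tag allows two-step affinity purification, with TEV cleavage releasing the bait from IgG resin. An SV40 polyadenylation signal lies after the tag, though it is annotated on the opposite strand. The cassette is flanked by β-globin insulator elements, T7 and rrnG terminators and a synthetic poly(A) signal, which shield it from read-through transcription. The design suits expression of tagged nsp11 in mammalian cells for purification or interaction studies, although the record states only expression as its purpose.
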