Features (pLannotate 1.2.2; 17 found; start..end, strand, type, name):
    101..178     +  CDS            MYLK2 (fragment): MYLK2_HUMAN - Experimental evidence at protein level: Swiss-Prot protein existence level 1. Implicated in the level of global muscle contraction and cardiac function. Phosphorylates a specific serine in the N-terminus of a myosin light chain. From Homo sapiens (Human).
    260..610     +  CDS            spa (fragment): SPA_STAAU - Experimental evidence at protein level: Swiss-Prot protein existence level 1. Plays a role in the inhibition of the host innate and adaptive immune responses. Possesses five immunoglobulin-binding domains that capture both the fragment crystallizable region (Fc region) and the Fab region (part of Ig that identifies antigen) of immunoglobulins (By similarity). In turn, Staphylococcus aureus is protected from phagocytic killing via inhibition of Ig Fc region. In addition, the host elicited B-cell response is prevented due to a decrease of antibody-secreting cell proliferation that en
    675..796     -  polyA_signal   SV40 poly(A) signal: SV40 polyadenylation signal
    819..888     -  CDS            large T antigen (fragment): large T antigen from SV40 (simian virus 40)
    911..957     +  terminator     T7 terminator: transcription terminator for bacteriophage T7 RNA polymerase
    987..1123    +  terminator     rrnG terminator: transcription terminator from the E. coli ribosomal RNA rrnG operon (Albrechtsen et al., 1991)
   1168..1239    +  misc_feature   3' β-globin insulator: insulator downstream of the human β-globin locus (Farrell et al., 2002)
   1465..2053    -  rep_origin     ori: high-copy-number ColE1/pMB1/pBR322/pUC origin of replication
   2225..2289    -  CDS            bla(M) (fragment): β-lactamase lacking the signal sequence; bla(M); allows cytosolic expression of β-lactamase
   2799..3659    +  CDS            AmpR: β-lactamase; bla; confers resistance to ampicillin, carbenicillin, and related antibiotics
   3672..3808    +  terminator     rrnG terminator: transcription terminator from the E. coli ribosomal RNA rrnG operon (Albrechtsen et al., 1991)
   3960..4031    +  misc_feature   5' β-globin insulator: insulator upstream of the human β-globin locus (Farrell et al., 2002)
   4036..4082    -  terminator     T7 terminator: transcription terminator for bacteriophage T7 RNA polymerase
   4100..4148    -  polyA_signal   poly(A) signal: synthetic polyadenylation signal
   4229..4532    +  enhancer       CMV enhancer: human cytomegalovirus immediate early enhancer
   4605..4622    -  promoter       CMV promoter (fragment): human cytomegalovirus (CMV) immediate early promoter
   4685..4736    +  promoter       CMVd2 promoter: truncated human cytomegalovirus (CMV) immediate early promoter that yields moderately reduced expression relative to the full-length promoter
>Addgene plasmid #151991 | pGBW-m4133457 | addgene full sequence | sequence record 300221 | Addgene NGS Result
CACCATGAGTGCCGATGCTCAGTCCTTTCTCAACGGTTTCGCAGTGGAAAACCTTTACTTTCAGTCGGGA
CGGCGAATCCCGGGGCTGATAAATCCCTGGAAAAGGAGATGGAAGAAGAACTTTATTGCAGTGTCTGCGG
CTAACCGGTTCAAAAAGATCAGTTCAAGCGGCGCCCTAGATTACGACATTCCTACGACCGCCTCCGAGAA
TCTCTATTTCCAGGGTGAATTTGGCTTGGCACAACATGACGAGGCCGTCGATAACAAGTTTAATAAAGAA
CAGCAGAACGCTTTCTATGAGATCCTTCACTTACCAAATCTGAACGAAGAGCAACGCAACGCTTTCATTC
AGAGCCTGAAAGACGATCCCTCGCAGTCTGCAAATCTCCTGGCCGAAGCCAAGAAGCTGAATGACGCACA
GGCTCCAAAAGTTGATAACAAGTTTAACAAGGAGCAGCAGAATGCTTTCTACGAGATATTGCACCTTCCT
AATCTGAATGAGGAACAAAGAAATGCATTTATCCAGTCCCTAAAAGACGATCCATCACAGAGTGCCAACC
TGCTTGCGGAAGCCAAAAAGCTCAATGATGCCCAGGCCCCGAAAGTAGACGCGAACCATCAATAAGCTAG
CTTGACTGACTGAGATACAGCGTACCTTCAGCTCACAGACATGATAAGATACATTGATGAGTTTGGACAA
ACCACAACTAGAATGCAGTGAAAAAAATGCTTTATTTGTGAAATTTGTGATGCTATTGCTTTATTTGTAA
CCATTATAAGCTGCAATAAACAAGTTAACAACAACAATTGCATTCATTTTATGTTTCAGGTTCAGGGGGA
GGTGTGGGAGGTTTTTTAAAGCAAGTAAAACCTCTACAAATGTGGTATTGGCCCATCTCTATCGGTATCG
TAGCATAACCCCTTGGGGCCTCTAAACGGGTCTTGAGGGGTTTTTTGTGCCCCTCGGGCCGGATTGCTAT
CTACCGGCATTGGCGCAGAAAAAAATGCCTGATGCGACGCTGCGCGTCTTATACTCCCACATATGCCAGA
TTCAGCAACGGATACGGCTTCCCCAACTTGCCCACTTCCATACGTGTCCTCCTTACCAGAAATTTATCCT
TAAGGTCGTCAGCTATCCTGCAGGCGATCTCTCGATTTCGATCAAGACATTCCTTTAATGGTCTTTTCTG
GACACCACTAGGGGTCAGAAGTAGTTCATCAAACTTTCTTCCCTCCCTAATCTCATTGGTTACCTTGGGC
TATCGAAACTTAATTAACCAGTCAAGTCAGCTACTTGGCGAGATCGACTTGTCTGGGTTTCGACTACGCT
CAGAATTGCGTCAGTCAAGTTCGATCTGGTCCTTGCTATTGCACCCGTTCTCCGATTACGAGTTTCATTT
AAATCATGTGAGCAAAAGGCCAGCAAAAGGCCAGGAACCGTAAAAAGGCCGCGTTGCTGGCGTTTTTCCA
TAGGCTCCGCCCCCCTGACGAGCATCACAAAAATCGACGCTCAAGTCAGAGGTGGCGAAACCCGACAGGA
CTATAAAGATACCAGGCGTTTCCCCCTGGAAGCTCCCTCGTGCGCTCTCCTGTTCCGACCCTGCCGCTTA
CCGGATACCTGTCCGCCTTTCTCCCTTCGGGAAGCGTGGCGCTTTCTCATAGCTCACGCTGTAGGTATCT
CAGTTCGGTGTAGGTCGTTCGCTCCAAGCTGGGCTGTGTGCACGAACCCCCCGTTCAGCCCGACCGCTGC
GCCTTATCCGGTAACTATCGTCTTGAGTCCAACCCGGTAAGACACGACTTATCGCCACTGGCAGCAGCCA
CTGGTAACAGGATTAGCAGAGCGAGGTATGTAGGCGGTGCTACAGAGTTCTTGAAGTGGTGGCCTAACTA
CGGCTACACTAGAAGAACAGTATTTGGTATCTGCGCTCTGCTGAAGCCAGTTACCTTCGGAAAAAGAGTT
GGTAGCTCTTGATCCGGCAAACAAACCACCGCTGGTAGCGGTGGTTTTTTTGTTTGCAAGCAGCAGATTA
CGCGCAGAAAAAAAGGATCTCAAGAAGATCCTTTGATCTTTTCTACGGGGTCTGACGCTCAGTGGAACGA
AAACTCACGTTAAGGGATTTTGGTCATGAGATTATCAAAAAGGATCTTCACCTAGATCCTTTTAAATTAA
AAATGAAGTTTTAAATCAATCTAAAGTATATATGAGTAAACTTGGTCTGACAGTTACCAATGCTTAATCA
GTGAGGCACCTATCTCAGCGATCTGTCTATTTCGTTCATCCATAGTTGCATTTAAATTTCCGAACTCTCC
AAGGCCCTCGTCGGAAAATCTTCAAACCTTTCGTCCGATCCATCTTGCAGGCTACCTCTCGAACGAACTA
TCGCAAGTCTCTTGGCCGGCCTTGCGCCTTGGCTATTGCTTGGCAGCGCCTATCGCCAGGTATTACTCCA
ATCCCGAATATCCGAGATCGGGATCACCCGAGAGAAGTTCAACCTACATCCTCAATCCCGATCTATCCGA
GATCCGAGGAATATCGAAATCGGGGCGCGCCTGGTGTACCGAGAACGATCCTCTCAGTGCGAGTCTCGAC
GATCCATATCGTTGCTTGGCAGTCAGCCAGTCGGAATCCAGCTTGGGACCCAGGAAGTCCAATCGTCAGA
TATTGTACTCAAGCCTGGTCACGGCAGCGTACCGATCTGTTTAAACCTAGATATTGATAGTCTGATCGGT
CAACGTATAATCGAGTCCTAGCTTTTGCAAACATCTATCAAGAGACAGGATCAGCAGGAGGCTTTCGCAT
GAGTATTCAACATTTCCGTGTCGCCCTTATTCCCTTTTTTGCGGCATTTTGCCTTCCTGTTTTTGCTCAC
CCAGAAACGCTGGTGAAAGTAAAAGATGCTGAAGATCAGTTGGGTGCGCGAGTGGGTTACATCGAACTGG
ATCTCAACAGCGGTAAGATCCTTGAGAGTTTTCGCCCCGAAGAACGCTTTCCAATGATGAGCACTTTTAA
AGTTCTGCTATGTGGCGCGGTATTATCCCGTATTGACGCCGGGCAAGAGCAACTCGGTCGCCGCATACAC
TATTCTCAGAATGACTTGGTTGAGTATTCACCAGTCACAGAAAAGCATCTTACGGATGGCATGACAGTAA
GAGAATTATGCAGTGCTGCCATAACCATGAGTGATAACACTGCGGCCAACTTACTTCTGACAACGATTGG
AGGACCGAAGGAGCTAACCGCTTTTTTGCACAACATGGGGGATCATGTAACTCGCCTTGATCGTTGGGAA
CCGGAGCTGAATGAAGCCATACCAAACGACGAGCGTGACACCACGATGCCTGTAGCAATGGCAACAACCT
TGCGTAAACTATTAACTGGCGAACTACTTACTCTAGCTTCCCGGCAACAGTTGATAGACTGGATGGAGGC
GGATAAAGTTGCAGGACCACTTCTGCGCTCGGCCCTTCCGGCTGGCTGGTTTATTGCTGATAAATCTGGA
GCCGGTGAGCGTGGGTCTCGCGGTATCATTGCAGCACTGGGGCCAGATGGTAAGCCCTCCCGTATCGTAG
TTATCTACACGACGGGGAGTCAGGCAACTATGGATGAACGAAATAGACAGATCGCTGAGATAGGTGCCTC
ACTGATTAAGCATTGGTAACCGATTCTAGGTGCATTGGCGCAGAAAAAAATGCCTGATGCGACGCTGCGC
GTCTTATACTCCCACATATGCCAGATTCAGCAACGGATACGGCTTCCCCAACTTGCCCACTTCCATACGT
GTCCTCCTTACCAGAAATTTATCCTTAAGATCCCGAATCGTTTAAACTCGACTCTGGCTCTATCGAATCT
CCGTCGTTTCGAGCTTACGCGAACAGCCGTGGCGCTCATTTGCTCGTCGGGCATCGAATCTCGTCAGCTA
TCGTCAGCTTACCTTTTTGGCAGCGATCGCGGCTCCCGACATCTTGGACCATTAGCTCCACAGGTATCTT
CTTCCCTCTAGTGGTCATAACAGCAGCTTCAGCTACCTCTCAATTCAAAAAACCCCTCAAGACCCGTTTA
GAGGCCCCAAGGGGTTATGCTATCAATCGTTGCGTTACACACACAAAAAACCAACACACATCCATCTTCG
ATGGATAGCGATTTTATTATCTAACTGCTGATCGAGTGTAGCCAGATCTAGTAATCAATTACGGGGTCAT
TAGTTCATAGCCCATATATGGAGTTCCGCGTTACATAACTTACGGTAAATGGCCCGCCTGGCTGACCGCC
CAACGACCCCCGCCCATTGACGTCAATAATGACGTATGTTCCCATAGTAACGCCAATAGGGACTTTCCAT
TGACGTCAATGGGTGGAGTATTTACGGTAAACTGCCCACTTGGCAGTACATCAAGTGTATCATATGCCAA
GTACGCCCCCTATTGACGTCAATGACGGTAAATGGCCCGCCTGGCATTATGCCCAGTACATGACCTTATG
GGACTTTCCTACTTGGCAGTACATCTACGTATTAGTCATCGCTATTACCATGCTGATGCGGTTTTGGCAG
TACATCAATGGGCGTGGATAGCGGTTTGACTCACGGGGATTTCCAAGTCTCCACCCCATTGACGTCAATG
GGAGTTTGTTTTGGCACCAAAATCAACGGGACTTTCCAAAATGTCGTAACAACTCCGCCCCATTGACGCA
AATGGGCGGTAGGCGTGTACGGTGGGAGGTCTATATAAGCAGAGCTGGTTTAGTGAACCGTCAGATCAGA
TCTTTGTCGATCCTACCATCCACTCGACACACCCGCCAGCGGCCGC
